>Addgene plasmid #87530 | pTALE-STARVP64-T | depositor partial sequence | sequence record 170718 | Functional TALE-VP64 domains incl. DBD insertion site
ATGGACTACAAAGACCATGACGGTGATTATAAAGATCATGACATCGATTACAAGGATGACGATGACAAGA
TGGCCCCCAAGAAGAAGAGGAAGGTGGGCATTCACCGCGGGGTACCTATGGTGGACTTGAGGACACTCGG
TTATTCGCAACAGCAACAGGAGAAAATCAAGCCTAAGGTCAGGAGCACCGTCGCGCAACACCACGAGGCG
CTTGTGGGGCATGGCTTCACTCATGCGCATATTGTCGCGCTTTCACAGCACCCTGCGGCGCTTGGGACGG
TGGCTGTCAAATACCAAGATATGATTGCGGCCCTGCCCGAAGCCACGCACGAGGCAATTGTAGGGGTCGG
TAAACAGTGGTCGGGAGCGCGAGCACTTGAGGCGCTGCTGACTGTGGCGGGTGAGCTTAGGGGGCCTCCG
CTCCAGCTCGACACCGGGCAGCTGCTGAAGATCGCGAAGAGAGGGGGAGTAACAGCGGTAGAGGCAGTGC
ACGCCTGGCGCAATGCGCTCACCGGGGCCCCCTTGAACCTGCAGGATACGTTTATCAGTGATAAAGTGTC
AAGCATGACAAAGTTGCAGCCGAATACAGTGGTATCCTGCAGGTGCTCTGTCAGGACCACGGGCTTACGC
CACAACAGGTGGTGGCGATTGCATCTAATGGAGGCGGACGCCCTGCCTTGGAGTCCATCGTAGCCCAATT
GTCCAGGCCCGATCCCGCGTTGGCTGCGTTAACGAATGACCATCTGGTGGCGTTGGCATGTCTTGGTGGA
CGACCCGCGCTCGATGCAGTCAAAAAGGGTCTGCCTCATGCTCCCGCATTGATCAAAAGAACCAACCGGC
GGATTCCCGAGAGAACTTCCCATCGAGTCGCGGCTAGCCCCAAGAAGAAGAGAAAGGTGGAGGCCAGCGG
TTCCGGACGGGCTGACGCATTGGACGATTTTGATCTGGATATGCTGGGAAGTGACGCCCTCGATGATTTT
GACCTTGACATGCTTGGTTCGGATGCCCTTGATGACTTTGACCTCGACATGCTCGGCAGTGACGCCCTTG
ATGATTTCGACCTGGACATGCTG
