>Addgene plasmid #87530 | pTALE-STARVP64-T | depositor partial sequence | sequence record 170719 | half repeat encoding NG
CTTACGCCACAACAGGTGGTGGCGATTGCATCTAATGGAGGCGGACGCCCTGCCTTGGAG
