>Addgene plasmid #87530 | pTALE-STARVP64-T | addgene partial sequence | sequence record 174828 | Addgene Partial NGS Result
GCGGAGCCGAAATCTGGGAGGCGCCGCCGCACCCCCTCTAGCGGGCGCGGGGCGAAGCGGTGCGGCGCCG
GCAGGAAGGAAATGGGCGGGGAGGGCCTTCGTGCGTCGCCGCGCCGCCGTCCCCTTCTCCCTCTCCAGCC
TCGGGGCTGTCCGCGGGGGGACGGCTGCCTTCGGGGGGGACGGGGCAGGGCGGGGTTCGGCTTCTGGCGT
GTGACCGGCGGCTCTAGAGCCTCTGCTAACCATGTTCATGCCTTCTTCTTTTTCCTACAGCTCCTGGGCA
ACGTGCTGGTTATTGTGCTGTCTCATCATTTTGGCAAAGAATTCCTCGAGGCCGCCACCATGGACTACAA
AGACCATGACGGTGATTATAAAGATCATGACATCGATTACAAGGATGACGATGACAAGATGGCCCCCAAG
AAGAAGAGGAAGGTGGGCATTCACCGCGGGGTACCTATGGTGGACTTGAGGACACTCGGTTATTCGCAAC
AGCAACAGGAGAAAATCAAGCCTAAGGTCAGGAGCACCGTCGCGCAACACCACGAGGCGCTTGTGGGGCA
TGGCTTCACTCATGCGCATATTGTCGCGCTTTCACAGCACCCTGCGGCGCTTGGGACGGTGGCTGTCAAA
TACCAAGATATGATTGCGGCCCTGCCCGAAGCCACGCACGAGGCAATTGTAGGGGTCGGTAAACAGTGGT
CGGGAGCGCGAGCACTTGAGGCGCTGCTGACTGTGGCGGGTGAGCTTAGGGGGCCTCCGCTCCAGCTCGA
CACCGGGCAGCTGCTGAAGATCGCGAAGAGAGGGGGAGTAACAGCGGTAGAGGCAGTGCACGCCTGGCGC
AATGCGCTCACCGGGGCCCCCTTGAACCTGCAGGATACGTTTATCAGTGATAAAGTGTCAAGCATGACAA
AGTTGCAGCCGAATACAGTGGTATCCTGCAGGTGCTCTGTCAGGACCACGGGCTTACGCCACAACAGGTG
GTGGCGATTGCATCTAATGGAGGCGGACGCCCTGCCTTGGAGTCCATCGTAGCCCAATTGTCCAGGCCCG
ATCCCGCGTTGGCTGCGTTAACGAATGACCATCTGGTGGCGTTGGCATGTCTTGGTGGACGACCCGCGCT
CGATGCAGTCAAAAAGGGTCTGCCTCATGCTCCCGCATTGATCAAAAGAACCAACCGGCGGATTCCCGAG
AGAACTTCCCATCGAGTCGCGGCTAGCCCCAAGAAGAAGAGAAAGGTGGAGGCCAGCGGTTCCGGACGGG
CTGACGCATTGGACGATTTTGATCTGGATATGCTGGGAAGTGACGCCCTCGATGATTTTGACCTTGACAT
GCTTGGTTCGGATGCCCTTGATGACTTTGACCTCGACATGCTCGGCAGTGACGCCCTTGATGATTTCGAC
CTGGACATGCTGATTAACTCTAGAGGCAGTGGAGAGGGCAGAGGAAGTCTGCTAACATGCGGTGACGTCG
AGGAGAATCCTGGCCCAACCGAGTACAAGCCCACGGTGCGCCTCGCCACCCGCGACGAACGTCCCCAGGG
CCGTACGCACCCTCGCCGCCGCGTTCGCCGACTACCCCGCCACGCGCCACACCGTCGATCCGGACCGCCA
CATCGAGCGGGTCACCGAGCTGCAAGAACTCTTCCTCACGCGCGTCGGGCTCGACATCGGCAAGGTGTGG
GTCGCGGACGACGGCGCCGCGGTGGCGGTCTGGACCACGCCGGAGAGCGTCGAAGCGGGGGCGGTGTTCG
CCGAGATCGGCCCGCGCATGGCCGAGTTGAGCGGTTCCCGGCTGGCCGCGCAGCAACAGATGGAAGGCCT
CCTGGCGCCGCACCGGCCCAAGGAGCCCGCGTGGTTCCTGGCCACCGTCGGCGTCTCGCCCGACCACCAG
GGCAAGGGTCTGGGCAGCGCCGTCGTGCTCCCCGGAGTGGAGGCGGCCGAGCGCGCCGGGGTGCCCGCCT
TCCTGGAGACCTCCGCGCCCCGCAACCTCCCCTTCTACGAGCGGCTCGGCTTCACCGTCACCGCCGACGT
CGAGGTGCCCGAAGGACCGCGCACCTGGTGCATGACCCGCAAGCCCGGTGCCTGACGCCCGCCCCACGAC
CCGCAGCGCCCGACCGAAAGGAGCGCACGACCCCATGCATCGATGATCTAGAGCTCGCTGATCAGCCTCG
ACTGTGCCTTCTAGTTGCCAGCCATCTGTTGTTTGCCCCTCCCCCGTGCCTTCCTTGACCCTGGAAGGTG
CCACTCCCACTGTCCTTTCCTAATAAAATGAGGAAATTGCATCGCATTGTCTGAGTAGGTGTCATTCTAT
TCTGGGGGGTGGGGTGGGGCAGGACAGCAAGGGGGAGGATTGGGAAGACAATAGCAGGCATGCTGGGGAT
GCGGTGGGCTCTATGGCTTCTGAGGCGGAAAGAACCTGCAGCCCAAGCTTGGCGTAATCATGGTCATAGC
TGTTTCCTGTGTGAAATTGTTATCCGCTCACAATTCCACACAACATACGAGCCGGAAGCATAAAGTGTAA
AGCCTGGGGTGCCTAATGAGTGAGCTAACTCACATTAATTGCGTTGCGCTCACTGCCCGCTTTCCAGTCG
GGAAACCTGTCGTGCCAGCGGATCCGCATCTCAATTAGTCAGCAACCATAGTCCCGCCCCTAACTCCGCC
CATCCCGCCCCTAACTCCGCCCAGTTCCGCCCATTCTCCGCCCCATGGCTGACTAATTTTTTTTATTTAT
GCAGAGGCCGAGGCCGCCTCGGCCTCTGAGCTATTCCAGAAGTAGTGAGGAGGCTTTTTTGGAGGCCTAG
GCTTTTGCAAAAAGCTAACTTGTTTATTGCAGCTTATAATGGTTACAAATAAAGCAATAGCATCACAAAT
TTCACAAATAAAGCATTTTTTTCACTGCATTCTAGTTGTGGTTTGTCCAAACTCATCAATGTATCTTATC
ATGTCTGGATCCGCTGCATTAATGAATCGGCCAACGCGCGGGGAGAGGCGGTTTGCGTATTGGGCGCTCT
TCCGCTTCCTCGCTCACTGACTCGCTGCGCTCGGTCGTTCGGCTGCGGCGAGCGGTATCAGCTCACTCAA
AGGCGGTAATACGGTTATCCACAGAATCAGGGGATAACGCAGGAAAGAACATGTGAGCAAAAGGCCAGCA
AAAGGCCAGGAACCGTAAAAAGGCCGCGTTGCTGGCGTTTTTCCATAGGCTCCGCCCCCCTGACGAGCAT
CACAAAAATCGACGCTCAAGTCAGAGGTGGCGAAACCCGACAGGACTATAAAGATACCAGGCGTTTCCCC
CTGGAAGCTCCCTCGTGCGCTCTCCTGTTCCGACCCTGCCGCTTACCGCATACCTGTCCGCCTTTCTCCC
TTCGGGAAGCGTGGCGCTTTCTCATAGCTCACGCTGTAGGTATCTCAGTTCGGTGTAGGTCGTTCGCTCC
AAGCTGGGCTGTGTGCACGAACCCCCCGTTCAGCCCGACCGCTGCGCCTTATCCGGTAACTATCGTCTTG
AGTCCAACCCGGTAAGACACGACTTATCGCCACTGGCAGCAGCCACTGGTAACAGGATTAGCAGAGCGAG
GTATGTAGGCGGTGCTACAGAGTTCTTGAAGTGGTGGCCTAACTACGGCTACACTAGAAGAACAGTATTT
GGTATCTGCGCTCTGCTGAAGCCAGTTACCTTCGGAAAAAGAGTTGGTAGCTCTTGATCCGGCAAACAAA
CCACCGCTGGTAGCGGTGGTTTTTTTGTTTGCAAGCAGCAGATTACGCGCAGAAAAAAAGGATCTCAAGA
AGATCCTTTGATCTTTTCTACGGGGTCTGACGCTCAGTGGAACGAAAACTCACGTTAAGGGATTTTGGTC
ATGAGATTATCAAAAAGGATCTTCACCTAGATCCTTTTAAATTAAAAATGAAGTTTTAAATCAATCTAAA
GTATATATGAGTAAACTTGGTCTGACAGTTACCAATGCTTAATCAGTGAGGCACCTATCTCAGCGATCTG
TCTATTTCGTTCATCCATAGTTGCCTGACTCCCCGTCGTGTAGATAACTACGATACGGGAGGGCTTACCA
TCTGGCCCCAGTGCTGCAATGATACCGCGAGACCCACGCTCACCGGCTCCAGATTTATCAGCAATAAACC
AGCCAGCCGGAAGGGCCGAGCGCAGAAGTGGTCCTGCAACTTTATCCGCCTCCATCCAGTCTATTAATTG
TTGCCGGGAAGCTAGAGTAAGTAGTTCGCCAGTTAATAGTTTGCGCAACGTTGTTGCCATTGCTACAGGC
ATCGTGGTGTCACGCTCGTCGTTTGGTATGGCTTCATTCAGCTCCGGTTCCCAACGATCAAGGCGAGTTA
CATGATCCCCCATGTTGTGCAAAAAAGCGGTTAGCTCCTTCGGTCCTCCGATCGTTGTCAGAAGTAAGTT
GGCCGCAGTGTTATCACTCATGGTTATGGCAGCACTGCATAATTCTCTTACTGTCATGCCATCCGTAAGA
TGCTTTTCTGTGACTGGTGAGTACTCAACCAAGTCATTCTGAGAATAGTGTATGCGGCGACCGAGTTGCT
CTTGCCCGGCGTCAATACGGGATAATACCGCGCCACATAGCAGAACTTTAAAAGTGCTCATCATTGGAAA
ACGTTCTTCGGGGCGAAAACTCTCAAGGATCTTACCGCTGTTGAGATCCAGTTCGATGTAACCCACTCGT
GCACCCAACTGATCTTCAGCATCTTTTACTTTCACCAGCGTTTCTGGGTGAGCAAAAACAGGAAGGCAAA
ATGCCGCAAAAAAGGGAATAAGGGCGACACGGAAATGTTGAATACTCATACTCTTCCTTTTTCAATGACC
GCTTTGGAAAAACAAAGACTGTATTTCCTGGAAATTAATGTTTATTCAATAAACTGTGTATTCAGCTATA
TTCACATAGTGGTGAGGCTGAAATGAGGCGGGAAGAGGCGGTTGGGGCTTAATTATATCAATTTGGGTGG
CCCCACAGCGCCTCCAAGGCGCCAGTCCTGTTTTGACAAGTTGCCTCTGGAAGCCTCTCTTCTTTTTCTC
CAGAGTAAGCGGAGGCCAGGGGCCCCCGGCCTCTGCTTAATACTAAAAAAAACAGCTGTTGTCATAGTAA
TGATTGGGTGGAAACATTCCAGGCCTGGGTGGAGAGGCTTTTTGCTTCCTCTTGCAAAACCACACTGACA
TTCCAGGCCTGGGTGGAGAGGCTTTTTGCTTCCTCTTGCAAAACCACACTGCCCTCTGGAGGGCAGTTGC
CTAGCAACTAATTAAAAGAGGATGTCGCACGGCCAGCTGCGGTCAGTTAGTCACTTCCTGCTTAACTGAC
TTGACATTTTCTATTTTAAGAGTCGGGAGGAAAATTACTGTGTTGGAGGCCCTCCGCCATCTTCTGAAGC
TGAATCGAATTAACTTGTTTATTGCAGCTTATAATGGTTACAAATAAAGCAATAGCATCACAAATTTCAC
AAATAAAGCATTTTTTTCACTGCATTCTAGTTGTGGTTTGTCCAAACTCATCAATGTATCTTATCATGTC
TGGATCTGATATCATCGTC
