[The description below was written by a language model from this plasmid's Addgene catalogue record.]
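Description:
pTALE-STARVP64-T is an empty destination vector for building designer TAL effector transcriptional activators (TALE-VP64 fusions). It belongs to the STAR system, a TAL effector assembly reaction based on isothermal assembly. The plasmid is derived from the pCAG-GFP-IRES-puro backbone and is catalogued as a TALEN/synthetic biology vector of the TALE-TF (activator) class. It is maintained in E. coli as a high-copy plasmid under ampicillin selection. No insert is recorded, which fits its role as a recipient backbone: the user supplies the custom array of TALE DNA-binding repeats that determines the target sequence.

In a vector of this type, the assembled repeat array is joined in frame to VP64, a synthetic activation domain made of four copies of the herpes simplex VP16 minimal activation motif. VP64 recruits the transcriptional machinery to the promoter or regulatory region bound by the TALE. The backbone name suggests a CAG promoter for strong expression in mammalian cells and possibly an IRES-linked puromycin resistance cassette. However, no feature table is provided, so the record does not confirm which backbone elements are retained. It also does not describe the TALE N- and C-terminal flanking regions, any nuclear localisation signal, or the origin of replication. The meaning of the "-T" suffix is likewise not stated; it may mark one member of a set of related destination vectors, but this cannot be established from the fields given. The finished constructs would typically be used for targeted activation of endogenous genes.
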