Addgene plasmid #87530: pTALE-STARVP64-T
Purpose: (Empty Backbone) Destination vector for TALE-VP64 construction
Depositing lab: Steve Pollard. Depositing organization: University of Edinburgh. Publication: STAR: a simple TAL effector assembly reaction using isothermal assembly. Gogolok S, Garcia-Diaz C, Pollard SM. Sci Rep. 2016 Sep 12;6:33209. doi: 10.1038/srep33209. PubMed 27615025.
Backbone
  Vector backbone: pCAG-GFP-IRES-puro
  Vector type: TALEN, Synthetic Biology ; TALE-TF (activator)
Growth in bacteria
  Bacterial resistance: Ampicillin, 100 μg/mL
  Growth temperature: 37°C
  Growth strain: DH5alpha
  Copy number: High Copy
Gene/Insert
  Gene/Insert name: None
Terms and licenses: Academic/Nonprofit Terms; Industry Terms: Not Available to Industry
How to cite: pTALE-STARVP64-T was a gift from Steve Pollard (Addgene plasmid # 87530 ; http://n2t.net/addgene:87530 ; RRID:Addgene_87530)
