LOCUS       Exported 6956 bp ds-DNA circular SYN 13-MAY-2021
DEFINITION  Destination vector for TALE-VP64 construction.
ACCESSION   .
VERSION     .
KEYWORDS    pTALE-STARVP64-T
SOURCE      synthetic DNA construct
  ORGANISM  synthetic DNA construct
REFERENCE   1 (bases 1 to 6956)
  AUTHORS   Gogolok S, Garcia-Diaz C, Pollard SM
  TITLE     STAR: a simple TAL effector assembly reaction using isothermal
            assembly.
  JOURNAL   Sci Rep. 2016 Sep 12;6:33209. doi: 10.1038/srep33209.
  PUBMED    27615025
REFERENCE   2 (bases 1 to 6956)
  AUTHORS   .
  TITLE     Direct Submission
  JOURNAL   Exported May 13, 2021 from SnapGene Server 1.1.58
            http://www.snapgene.com
FEATURES             Location/Qualifiers
     source          1..6956
                     /organism="synthetic DNA construct"
                     /mol_type="other DNA"
     enhancer        1..380
                     /label=CMV enhancer
                     /note="human cytomegalovirus immediate early enhancer"
     promoter        383..658
                     /label=chicken beta-actin promoter
     intron          659..1667
                     /label=chimeric intron
                     /note="chimera between introns from chicken beta-actin and
                     rabbit beta-globin"
     primer_bind     1591..1613
                     /label=pCAGGS-5
                     /note="Chimeric intron in CAG promoter, forward primer"
     regulatory      1731..1740
                     /regulatory_class="other"
                     /note="vertebrate consensus sequence for strong initiation
                     of translation (Kozak, 1987)"
     CDS             1740..1805
                     /codon_start=1
                     /product="three tandem FLAG(R) epitope tags, followed by an
                     enterokinase cleavage site"
                     /label=3xFLAG
                     /translation="DYKDHDGDYKDHDIDYKDDDDK"
     CDS             1812..1832
                     /codon_start=1
                     /product="nuclear localization signal of SV40 (simian virus
                     40) large T antigen"
                     /label=SV40 NLS
                     /translation="PKKKRKV"
     CDS             2615..2635
                     /codon_start=1
                     /product="nuclear localization signal of SV40 (simian virus
                     40) large T antigen"
                     /label=SV40 NLS
                     /translation="PKKKRKV"
     CDS             2660..2809
                     /codon_start=1
                     /product="tetrameric repeat of the minimal activation
                     domain of herpes simplex virus VP16 (Beerli et al., 1998)"
                     /label=VP64
                     /translation="DALDDFDLDMLGSDALDDFDLDMLGSDALDDFDLDMLGSDALDDF
                     DLDML"
     CDS             2831..2884
                     /codon_start=1
                     /product="2A peptide from Thosea asigna virus capsid
                     protein"
                     /label=T2A
                     /note="Eukaryotic ribosomes fail to insert a peptide bond
                     between the Gly and Pro residues, yielding separate
                     polypeptides."
                     /translation="EGRGSLLTCGDVEENPGP"
     primer_bind     3379..3399
                     /label=Puro-F
                     /note="Puromycin resistance gene, forward primer"
     primer_bind     complement(3563..3580)
                     /label=BGH-rev
                     /note="Bovine growth hormone terminator, reverse primer.
                     Also called BGH reverse"
     polyA_signal    3569..3793
                     /label=bGH poly(A) signal
                     /note="bovine growth hormone polyadenylation signal"
     primer_bind     complement(3840..3856)
                     /label=M13 rev
                     /note="common sequencing primer, one of multiple similar
                     variants"
     primer_bind     complement(3840..3856)
                     /label=M13 Reverse
                     /note="In lacZ gene. Also called M13-rev"
     primer_bind     complement(3853..3875)
                     /label=M13/pUC Reverse
                     /note="In lacZ gene"
     protein_bind    3864..3880
                     /label=lac operator
                     /bound_moiety="lac repressor encoded by lacI"
                     /note="The lac repressor binds to the lac operator to
                     inhibit transcription in E. coli. This inhibition can be
                     relieved by adding lactose or
                     isopropyl-beta-D-thiogalactopyranoside (IPTG)."
     promoter        complement(3888..3918)
                     /label=lac promoter
                     /note="promoter for the E. coli lac operon"
     protein_bind    3933..3954
                     /label=CAP binding site
                     /bound_moiety="E. coli catabolite activator protein"
                     /note="CAP binding activates transcription in the presence
                     of cAMP."
     promoter        4013..4208
                     /label=SV40 promoter
                     /note="SV40 early promoter"
     rep_origin      4059..4194
                     /label=SV40 ori
                     /note="SV40 origin of replication"
     primer_bind     4121..4140
                     /label=SV40pro-F
                     /note="SV40 promoter/origin, forward primer"
     polyA_signal    4214..4348
                     /label=SV40 poly(A) signal
                     /note="SV40 polyadenylation signal"
     primer_bind     complement(4416..4433)
                     /label=L4440
                     /note="L4440 vector, forward primer"
     rep_origin      complement(4587..5175)
                     /direction=LEFT
                     /label=ori
                     /note="high-copy-number ColE1/pMB1/pBR322/pUC origin of
                     replication"
     primer_bind     complement(4667..4686)
                     /label=pBR322ori-F
                     /note="pBR322 origin, forward primer"
     CDS             complement(5346..6206)
                     /codon_start=1
                     /gene="bla"
                     /product="beta-lactamase"
                     /label=AmpR
                     /note="confers resistance to ampicillin, carbenicillin, and
                     related antibiotics"
                     /translation="MSIQHFRVALIPFFAAFCLPVFAHPETLVKVKDAEDQLGARVGYI
                     ELDLNSGKILESFRPEERFPMMSTFKVLLCGAVLSRIDAGQEQLGRRIHYSQNDLVEYS
                     PVTEKHLTDGMTVRELCSAAITMSDNTAANLLLTTIGGPKELTAFLHNMGDHVTRLDRW
                     EPELNEAIPNDERDTTMPVAMATTLRKLLTGELLTLASRQQLIDWMEADKVAGPLLRSA
                     LPAGWFIADKSGAGERGSRGIIAALGPDGKPSRIVVIYTTGSQATMDERNRQIAEIGAS
                     LIKHW"
     primer_bind     5969..5988
                     /label=Amp-R
                     /note="Ampicillin resistance gene, reverse primer"
     polyA_signal    6809..6943
                     /label=SV40 poly(A) signal
                     /note="SV40 polyadenylation signal"
ORIGIN
        1 gacattgatt attgactagt tattaatagt aatcaattac ggggtcatta gttcatagcc
       61 catatatgga gttccgcgtt acataactta cggtaaatgg cccgcctggc tgaccgccca
      121 acgacccccg cccattgacg tcaataatga cgtatgttcc catagtaacg ccaataggga
      181 ctttccattg acgtcaatgg gtggactatt tacggtaaac tgcccacttg gcagtacatc
      241 aagtgtatca tatgccaagt acgcccccta ttgacgtcaa tgacggtaaa tggcccgcct
      301 ggcattatgc ccagtacatg accttatggg actttcctac ttggcagtac atctacgtat
      361 tagtcatcgc tattaccatg ggtcgaggtg agccccacgt tctgcttcac tctccccatc
      421 tcccccccct ccccaccccc aattttgtat ttatttattt tttaattatt ttgtgcagcg
      481 atgggggcgg gggggggggg ggcgcgcgcc aggcggggcg gggcggggcg aggggcgggg
      541 cggggcgagg cggagaggtg cggcggcagc caatcagagc ggcgcgctcc gaaagtttcc
      601 ttttatggcg aggcggcggc ggcggcggcc ctataaaaag cgaagcgcgc ggcgggcggg
      661 agtcgctgcg ttgccttcgc cccgtgcccc gctccgcgcc gcctcgcgcc gcccgccccg
      721 gctctgactg accgcgttac tcccacaggt gagcgggcgg gacggccctt ctcctccggg
      781 ctgtaattag cgcttggttt aatgacggct cgtttctttt ctgtggctgc gtgaaagcct
      841 taaagggctc cgggagggcc ctttgtgcgg gggggagcgg ctcggggggt gcgtgcgtgt
      901 gtgtgtgcgt ggggagcgcc gcgtgcggcc cgcgctgccc ggcggctgtg agcgctgcgg
      961 gcgcggcgcg gggctttgtg cgctccgcgt gtgcgcgagg ggagcgcggc cgggggcggt
     1021 gccccgcggt gcgggggggc tgcgagggga acaaaggctg cgtgcggggt gtgtgcgtgg
     1081 gggggtgagc agggggtgtg ggcgcggcgg tcgggctgta acccccccct gcacccccct
     1141 ccccgagttg ctgagcacgg cccggcttcg ggtgcggggc tccgtgcggg gcgtggcgcg
     1201 gggctcgccg tgccgggcgg ggggtggcgg caggtggggg tgccgggcgg ggcggggccg
     1261 cctcgggccg gggagggctc gggggagggg cgcggcggcc ccggagcgcc ggcggctgtc
     1321 gaggcgcggc gagccgcagc cattgccttt tatggtaatc gtgcgagagg gcgcagggac
     1381 ttcctttgtc ccaaatctgg cggagccgaa atctgggagg cgccgccgca ccccctctag
     1441 cgggcgcggg cgaagcggtg cggcgccggc aggaaggaaa tgggcgggga gggccttcgt
     1501 gcgtcgccgc gccgccgtcc ccttctccat ctccagcctc ggggctgccg cagggggacg
     1561 gctgccttcg ggggggacgg ggcagggcgg ggttcggctt ctggcgtgtg accggcggct
     1621 ctagagcctc tgctaaccat gttcatgcct tcttcttttt cctacagctc ctgggcaacg
     1681 tgctggttgt tgtgctgtct catcattttg gcaaagaatt cctcgaggcc gccaccatgg
     1741 actacaaaga ccatgacggt gattataaag atcatgacat cgattacaag gatgacgatg
     1801 acaagatggc ccccaagaag aagaggaagg tgggcattca ccgcggggta cctatggtgg
     1861 acttgaggac actcggttat tcgcaacagc aacaggagaa aatcaagcct aaggtcagga
     1921 gcaccgtcgc gcaacaccac gaggcgcttg tggggcatgg cttcactcat gcgcatattg
     1981 tcgcgctttc acagcaccct gcggcgcttg ggacggtggc tgtcaaatac caagatatga
     2041 ttgcggccct gcccgaagcc acgcacgagg caattgtagg ggtcggtaaa cagtggtcgg
     2101 gagcgcgagc acttgaggcg ctgctgactg tggcgggtga gcttaggggg cctccgctcc
     2161 agctcgacac cgggcagctg ctgaagatcg cgaagagagg gggagtaaca gcggtagagg
     2221 cagtgcacgc ctggcgcaat gcgctcaccg gggccccctt gaacctgcag gatacgttta
     2281 tcagtgataa agtgtcaagc atgacaaagt tgcagccgaa tacagtggta tcctgcaggt
     2341 gctctgtcag gaccacgggc ttacgccaca acaggtggtg gcgattgcat ctaatggagg
     2401 cggacgccct gccttggagt ccatcgtagc ccaattgtcc aggcccgatc ccgcgttggc
     2461 tgcgttaacg aatgaccatc tggtggcgtt ggcatgtctt ggtggacgac ccgcgctcga
     2521 tgcagtcaaa aagggtctgc ctcatgctcc cgcattgatc aaaagaacca accggcggat
     2581 tcccgagaga acttcccatc gagtcgcggc tagccccaag aagaagagaa aggtggaggc
     2641 cagcggttcc ggacgggctg acgcattgga cgattttgat ctggatatgc tgggaagtga
     2701 cgccctcgat gattttgacc ttgacatgct tggttcggat gcccttgatg actttgacct
     2761 cgacatgctc ggcagtgacg cccttgatga tttcgacctg gacatgctga ttaactctag
     2821 aggcagtgga gagggcagag gaagtctgct aacatgcggt gacgtcgagg agaatcctgg
     2881 cccaaccgag tacaagccca cggtgcgcct cgccacccgc gacgaacgtc cccagggccg
     2941 tacgcaccct cgccgccgcg ttcgccgact accccgccac gcgccacacc gtcgatccgg
     3001 accgccacat cgagcgggtc accgagctgc aagaactctt cctcacgcgc gtcgggctcg
     3061 acatcggcaa ggtgtgggtc gcggacgacg gcgccgcggt ggcggtctgg accacgccgg
     3121 agagcgtcga agcgggggcg gtgttcgccg agatcggccc gcgcatggcc gagttgagcg
     3181 gttcccggct ggccgcgcag caacagatgg aaggcctcct ggcgccgcac cggcccaagg
     3241 agcccgcgtg gttcctggcc accgtcggcg tctcgcccga ccaccagggc aagggtctgg
     3301 gcagcgccgt cgtgctcccc ggagtggagg cggccgagcg cgccggggtg cccgccttcc
     3361 tggagacctc cgcgccccgc aacctcccct tctacgagcg gctcggcttc accgtcaccg
     3421 ccgacgtcga ggtgcccgaa ggaccgcgca cctggtgcat gacccgcaag cccggtgcct
     3481 gacgcccgcc ccacgacccg cagcgcccga ccgaaaggag cgcacgaccc catgcatcga
     3541 tgatctagag ctcgctgatc agcctcgact gtgccttcta gttgccagcc atctgttgtt
     3601 tgcccctccc ccgtgccttc cttgaccctg gaaggtgcca ctcccactgt cctttcctaa
     3661 taaaatgagg aaattgcatc gcattgtctg agtaggtgtc attctattct ggggggtggg
     3721 gtggggcagg acagcaaggg ggaggattgg gaagacaata gcaggcatgc tggggatgcg
     3781 gtgggctcta tggcttctga ggcggaaaga acctgcagcc caagcttggc gtaatcatgg
     3841 tcatagctgt ttcctgtgtg aaattgttat ccgctcacaa ttccacacaa catacgagcc
     3901 ggaagcataa agtgtaaagc ctggggtgcc taatgagtga gctaactcac attaattgcg
     3961 ttgcgctcac tgcccgcttt ccagtcggga aacctgtcgt gccagcggat ccgcatctca
     4021 attagtcagc aaccatagtc ccgcccctaa ctccgcccat cccgccccta actccgccca
     4081 gttccgccca ttctccgccc catggctgac taattttttt tatttatgca gaggccgagg
     4141 ccgcctcggc ctctgagcta ttccagaagt agtgaggagg cttttttgga ggcctaggct
     4201 tttgcaaaaa gctaacttgt ttattgcagc ttataatggt tacaaataaa gcaatagcat
     4261 cacaaatttc acaaataaag catttttttc actgcattct agttgtggtt tgtccaaact
     4321 catcaatgta tcttatcatg tctggatccg ctgcattaat gaatcggcca acgcgcgggg
     4381 agaggcggtt tgcgtattgg gcgctcttcc gcttcctcgc tcactgactc gctgcgctcg
     4441 gtcgttcggc tgcggcgagc ggtatcagct cactcaaagg cggtaatacg gttatccaca
     4501 gaatcagggg ataacgcagg aaagaacatg tgagcaaaag gccagcaaaa ggccaggaac
     4561 cgtaaaaagg ccgcgttgct ggcgtttttc cataggctcc gcccccctga cgagcatcac
     4621 aaaaatcgac gctcaagtca gaggtggcga aacccgacag gactataaag ataccaggcg
     4681 tttccccctg gaagctccct cgtgcgctct cctgttccga ccctgccgct taccgcatac
     4741 ctgtccgcct ttctcccttc gggaagcgtg gcgctttctc aatgctcacg ctgtaggtat
     4801 ctcagttcgg tgtaggtcgt tcgctccaag ctgggctgtg tgcacgaacc ccccgttcag
     4861 cccgaccgct gcgccttatc cggtaactat cgtcttgagt ccaacccggt aagacacgac
     4921 ttatcgccac tggcagcagc cactggtaac aggattagca gagcgaggta tgtaggcggt
     4981 gctacagagt tcttgaagtg gtggcctaac tacggctaca ctagaaggac agtatttggt
     5041 atctgcgctc tgctgaagcc agttaccttc ggaaaaagag ttggtagctc ttgatccggc
     5101 aaacaaacca ccgctggtag cggtggtttt tttgtttgca agcagcagat tacgcgcaga
     5161 aaaaaaggat ctcaagaaga tcctttgatc ttttctacgg ggtctgacgc tcagtggaac
     5221 gaaaactcac gttaagggat tttggtcatg agattatcaa aaaggatctt cacctagatc
     5281 cttttaaatt aaaaatgaag ttttaaatca atctaaagta tatatgagta aacttggtct
     5341 gacagttacc aatgcttaat cagtgaggca cctatctcag cgatctgtct atttcgttca
     5401 tccatagttg cctgactccc cgtcgtgtag ataactacga tacgggaggg cttaccatct
     5461 ggccccagtg ctgcaatgat accgcgagac ccacgctcac cggctccaga tttatcagca
     5521 ataaaccagc cagccggaag ggccgagcgc agaagtggtc ctgcaacttt atccgcctcc
     5581 atccagtcta ttaattgttg ccgggaagct agagtaagta gttcgccagt taatagtttg
     5641 cgcaacgttg ttgccattgc tacaggcatc gtggtgtcac gctcgtcgtt tggtatggct
     5701 tcattcagct ccggttccca acgatcaagg cgagttacat gatcccccat gttgtgcaaa
     5761 aaagcggtta gctccttcgg tcctccgatc gttgtcagaa gtaagttggc cgcagtgtta
     5821 tcactcatgg ttatggcagc actgcataat tctcttactg tcatgccatc cgtaagatgc
     5881 ttttctgtga ctggtgagta ctcaaccaag tcattctgag aatagtgtat gcggcgaccg
     5941 agttgctctt gcccggcgtc aatacgggat aataccgcgc cacatagcag aactttaaaa
     6001 gtgctcatca ttggaaaacg ttcttcgggg cgaaaactct caaggatctt accgctgttg
     6061 agatccagtt cgatgtaacc cactcgtgca cccaactgat cttcagcatc ttttactttc
     6121 accagcgttt ctgggtgagc aaaaacagga aggcaaaatg ccgcaaaaaa gggaataagg
     6181 gcgacacgga aatgttgaat actcatactc ttcctttttc aatgaccgct ttggaaaaac
     6241 aaagactgta tttcctggaa attaatgttt attcaataaa ctgtgtattc agctatatca
     6301 catagtggtg aggctgaaat gaggcgggaa gaggcggttg gggcttaatt atatcaattt
     6361 gggtggcccc acagcgcctc caaggcgcca gtcctgtttt gacaagttgc ctctggaagc
     6421 ctctacaatg cctctcttct ttttctccag agtaagcgga ggccaggggc ccccggcctc
     6481 tgcttaatac taaaaaaaac agctgttgtc atagtaatga ttgggtggaa acattccagg
     6541 cctgggtgga gaggcttttt gcttcctctt gcaaaaccac actgacattc caggcctggg
     6601 tggagaggct ttttgcttcc tcttgcaaaa ccacactgcc ctctggaggg cagttgccta
     6661 gcaactaact aaaagaggat gtcgcacggc cagctgcggt cagttagtca cttcctgctt
     6721 aactgacttg acattttcta ttttaagagt cgggaggaaa attactgtgt tggaggccct
     6781 ccgccatctt ctgaagctga atcgaattaa cttgtttatt gcagcttata atggttacaa
     6841 ataaagcaat agcatcacaa atttcacaaa taaagcattt ttttcactgc attctagttg
     6901 tggtttgtcc aaactcatca atgtatctta tcatgtctgg atctgatatc atcgtc
//
